Addgene plasmid #203242: B*15:02:01
Purpose: Overexpress HLA allele
Depositing lab: Derin Keskin & Catherine Wu. Depositing organization: Dana-Farber Cancer Institute. Publication: A large peptidome dataset improves HLA class I epitope prediction across most of the human population. Sarkizova S, Klaeger S, Le PM, Li LW, Oliveira G, Keshishian H, Hartigan CR, Zhang W, Braun DA, Ligon KL, Bachireddy P, Zervantonakis IK, Rosenbluth JM, Ouspenskaia T, Law T, Justesen S, Stevens J, Lane WJ, Eisenhaure T, Lan Zhang G, Clauser KR, Hacohen N, Carr SA, Wu CJ, Keskin DB. Nat Biotechnol. 2020 Feb;38(2):199-209. doi: 10.1038/s41587-019-0322-9. Epub 2019 Dec 16. PubMed 31844290.
Backbone
  Vector backbone: pcDNA-3
  Vector type: Mammalian Expression
Growth in bacteria
  Bacterial resistance: Ampicillin, 100 μg/mL
  Growth temperature: 37°C
  Growth strain: NEB Stable
  Copy number: High Copy
Gene/Insert
  Gene/Insert name: B*15:02:01
  Species: H. sapiens (human)
  Entrez Gene: HLA-B (a.k.a. AS, B-4901, HLAB)
  Cloning method: Restriction Enzyme; 5′ cloning site BamHI (unknown if destroyed); 3′ cloning site EcoRI (unknown if destroyed)
  Sequencing primers: 5′ unknown
Terms and licenses: Academic/Nonprofit Terms; Industry Terms: Not Available to Industry
Depositor comments: Shortname from TIGL: K14
How to cite: B*15:02:01 was a gift from Derin Keskin & Catherine Wu (Addgene plasmid # 203242 ; http://n2t.net/addgene:203242 ; RRID:Addgene_203242)
