[The description below was written by a language model from this plasmid's Addgene catalogue record and pLannotate feature annotations shown in this document.]
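Description:
B*15:02:01 is a mammalian expression plasmid built on the pcDNA-3 backbone that carries the coding sequence of the human HLA class I allele HLA-B*15:02:01, deposited for overexpression of this single allele. In the 6,452 nt sequenced record, the HLA-B open reading frame (about 1.1 kb, consistent with a full-length heavy chain) lies downstream of the human cytomegalovirus immediate-early enhancer and promoter and is followed by the bovine growth hormone polyadenylation signal, giving strong constitutive expression in transfected mammalian cells. A T7 promoter between the CMV promoter and the insert allows in vitro transcription or can serve as a sequencing primer site. The insert was cloned by restriction enzymes between BamHI and EcoRI sites. No epitope tag or reporter is annotated. The automated annotation text for the coding sequence mentions a different HLA-B allele, which reflects only the generic database entry matched. The short hit labelled as a truncated HIV-1 LTR next to the CMV promoter is a small fragment match, not evidence of a lentiviral design.

The plasmid is propagated in E. coli through a high-copy ColE1/pUC-type origin and selected with ampicillin via the β-lactamase gene. For mammalian cells, an SV40 early promoter drives the neomycin phosphotransferase gene, terminated by the SV40 poly(A) signal, so stable transfectants can be selected with G418. An f1 origin permits single-stranded DNA production, and remnants of lac regulatory elements and a ble fragment are backbone leftovers. The associated publication concerns a large HLA class I peptidome dataset for epitope prediction, which fits use of this construct to express a single defined allele in cells for profiling the peptides it presents.
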