Features (pLannotate 1.2.2; 20 found; start..end, strand, type, name):
     28..80      -  misc_feature   bom (fragment): basis of mobility region from pBR322
    235..614     +  enhancer       CMV enhancer: human cytomegalovirus immediate early enhancer
    615..818     +  promoter       CMV promoter: human cytomegalovirus (CMV) immediate early promoter
    814..847     +  LTR            5' LTR (truncated) (fragment): truncated 5' long terminal repeat (LTR) from HIV-1
    863..881     +  promoter       T7 promoter: promoter for bacteriophage T7 RNA polymerase
    923..2008    +  CDS            HLA-B: HLAB_HUMAN - Also known as HLAB. Experimental evidence at protein level: Swiss-Prot protein existence level 1. Allele B*67:01: Displays peptides sharing a common signature motif, namely a Pro residue at position 2 and Leu anchor residue at the C-terminus. From Homo sapiens (Human).
   2049..2273    +  polyA_signal   bGH poly(A) signal: bovine growth hormone polyadenylation signal
   2277..2298    +  promoter       SV40 promoter (fragment): SV40 enhancer and early promoter
   2319..2747    +  rep_origin     f1 ori (sequence partly withheld): f1 bacteriophage origin of replication; arrow indicates direction of (+) strand synthesis
   2761..3090    +  promoter       SV40 promoter: SV40 enhancer and early promoter
   3157..3948    +  CDS            neo: KKA2_KLEPN - Also known as kan, nptII. Experimental evidence at protein level: Swiss-Prot protein existence level 1. Resistance to kanamycin, neomycin, paromomycin, ribostamycin, butirosin and gentamicin B. From Klebsiella pneumoniae.
   3972..4130    +  CDS            ble (fragment): BLE_KLEPN - Experimental evidence at protein level: Swiss-Prot protein existence level 1. Binding protein with a strong affinity to the bleomycin family of antibiotics. Binds to CL990; an antimitotic-antibiotic compound. From Klebsiella pneumoniae.
   4125..4246    +  polyA_signal   SV40 poly(A) signal: SV40 polyadenylation signal
   4319..4335    -  protein_bind   lac operator: The lac repressor binds to the lac operator to inhibit transcription in E. coli. This inhibition can be relieved by adding lactose or isopropyl-β-D-thiogalactopyranoside (IPTG). lac repressor encoded by lacI
   4343..4373    -  promoter       lac promoter: promoter for the E. coli lac operon
   4388..4409    -  protein_bind   CAP binding site: CAP binding activates transcription in the presence of cAMP. E. coli catabolite activator protein
   4422..4514    -  CDS            lacI (fragment): lac repressor; lacI; The lac repressor binds to the lac operator to inhibit transcription in E. coli. This inhibition can be relieved by adding lactose or isopropyl-β-D-thiogalactopyranoside (IPTG).
   4697..5285    -  rep_origin     ori: high-copy-number ColE1/pMB1/pBR322/pUC origin of replication
   5456..6316    -  CDS            AmpR: β-lactamase; bla; confers resistance to ampicillin, carbenicillin, and related antibiotics
   6317..6421    -  promoter       AmpR promoter: bla
>Addgene plasmid #203242 | B*15:02:01 | addgene full sequence | sequence record 399808 | Addgene NGS Result
GACGGATCGGGAGATCTCCCGATCCCCTATGGTGCACTCTCAGTACAATCTGCTCTGATGCCGCATAGTT
AAGCCAGTATCTGCTCCCTGCTTGTGTGTTGGAGGTCGCTGAGTAGTGCGCGAGCAAAATTTAAGCTACA
ACAAGGCAAGGCTTGACCGACAATTGCATGAAGAATCTGCTTAGGGTTAGGCGTTTTGCGCTGCTTCGCG
ATGTACGGGCCAGATATACGCGTTGACATTGATTATTGACTAGTTATTAATAGTAATCAATTACGGGGTC
ATTAGTTCATAGCCCATATATGGAGTTCCGCGTTACATAACTTACGGTAAATGGCCCGCCTGGCTGACCG
CCCAACGACCCCCGCCCATTGACGTCAATAATGACGTATGTTCCCATAGTAACGCCAATAGGGACTTTCC
ATTGACGTCAATGGGTGGAGTATTTACGGTAAACTGCCCACTTGGCAGTACATCAAGTGTATCATATGCC
AAGTACGCCCCCTATTGACGTCAATGACGGTAAATGGCCCGCCTGGCATTATGCCCAGTACATGACCTTA
TGGGACTTTCCTACTTGGCAGTACATCTACGTATTAGTCATCGCTATTACCATGGTGATGCGGTTTTGGC
AGTACATCAATGGGCGTGGATAGCGGTTTGACTCACGGGGATTTCCAAGTCTCCACCCCATTGACGTCAA
TGGGAGTTTGTTTTGGCACCAAAATCAACGGGACTTTCCAAAATGTCGTAACAACTCCGCCCCATTGACG
CAAATGGGCGGTAGGCGTGTACGGTGGGAGGTCTATATAAGCAGAGCTCTCTGGCTAACTAGAGAACCCA
CTGCTTACTGGCTTATCGAAATTAATACGACTCACTATAGGGAGACCCAAGCTGGCTAGCGTTTAAACTT
AAGCTTGCCACCATGCGGGTCACGGCGCCCCGAACCGTCCTCCTGCTGCTCTCGGGAGCCCTGGCCCTGA
CCGAGACCTGGGCCGGCTCCCACTCCATGAGGTATTTCTACACCGCCATGTCCCGGCCCGGCCGCGGGGA
GCCCCGCTTCATCGCAGTGGGCTACGTGGACGACACCCAGTTCGTGAGGTTCGACAGCGACGCCGCGAGT
CCGAGGATGGCGCCCCGGGCGCCATGGATAGAGCAGGAGGGGCCGGAGTATTGGGACCGGAACACACAGA
TCTCCAAGACCAACACACAGACTTACCGAGAGAGCCTGCGGAACCTGCGCGGCTACTACAACCAGAGCGA
GGCCGGGTCTCACATCATCCAGAGGATGTATGGCTGCGACGTGGGGCCGGACGGGCGCCTCCTCCGCGGG
TATGACCAGTCCGCCTACGACGGCAAGGATTACATCGCCCTGAACGAGGACCTGAGCTCCTGGACCGCGG
CGGACACGGCGGCTCAGATCACCCAGCGCAAGTGGGAGGCGGCCCGTGAGGCGGAGCAGCTGAGAGCCTA
CCTGGAGGGCCTGTGCGTGGAGTGGCTCCGCAGATACCTGGAGAACGGGAAGGAGACGCTGCAGCGCGCG
GACCCCCCAAAGACACATGTGACCCACCACCCCATCTCTGACCATGAGGCCACCCTGAGGTGCTGGGCCC
TGGGCTTCTACCCTGCGGAGATCACACTGACCTGGCAGCGGGATGGCGAGGACCAAACTCAGGACACCGA
GCTTGTGGAGACCAGACCAGCAGGAGATAGAACCTTCCAGAAGTGGGCAGCTGTGGTGGTGCCTTCTGGA
GAAGAGCAGAGATACACATGCCATGTACAGCATGAGGGGCTGCCGAAGCCCCTCACCCTGAGATGGGAGC
CATCTTCCCAGTCCACCATCCCCATCGTGGGCATTGTTGCTGGCCTGGCTGTCCTAGCAGTTGTGGTCAT
CGGAGCTGTGGTCGCTACTGTGATGTGTAGGAGGAAGAGCTCAGGTGGAAAAGGAGGGAGCTACTCTCAG
GCTGCGTCCAGCGACAGTGCCCAGGGCTCTGATGTGTCTCTCACAGCTTGATCTAGAGGGCCCGTTTAAA
CCCGCTGATCAGCCTCGACTGTGCCTTCTAGTTGCCAGCCATCTGTTGTTTGCCCCTCCCCCGTGCCTTC
CTTGACCCTGGAAGGTGCCACTCCCACTGTCCTTTCCTAATAAAATGAGGAAATTGCATCGCATTGTCTG
AGTAGGTGTCATTCTATTCTGGGGGGTGGGGTGGGGCAGGACAGCAAGGGGGAGGATTGGGAAGACAATA
GCAGGCATGCTGGGGATGCGGTGGGCTCTATGGCTTCTGAGGCGGAAAGAACCAGCTGGGGCTCTAGGGG
GTATCCCC
[124 nt withheld, positions 2319-2442]
C
[91 nt withheld, positions 2444-2534]
A
[49 nt withheld, positions 2536-2584]
CCTTTGACGTTGGAGTCCACGTTCTTT
[37 nt withheld, positions 2612-2648]
ACCCTATCTCGGTCTATTCTTTTGATTTATAAGGGATTTTGCCGATTTCGGCCTATTGGTTAAAAAATGA
GCTGATTTAACAAAAATTTAACGCGAATTAATTCTGTGGAATGTGTGTCAGTTAGGGTGTGGAAAGTCCC
CAGGCTCCCCAGCAGGCAGAAGTATGCAAAGCATGCATCTCAATTAGTCAGCAACCAGGTGTGGAAAGTC
CCCAGGCTCCCCAGCAGGCAGAAGTATGCAAAGCATGCATCTCAATTAGTCAGCAACCATAGTCCCGCCC
CTAACTCCGCCCATCCCGCCCCTAACTCCGCCCAGTTCCGCCCATTCTCCGCCCCATGGCTGACTAATTT
TTTTTATTTATGCAGAGGCCGAGGCCGCCTCTGCCTCTGAGCTATTCCAGAAGTAGTGAGGAGGCTTTTT
TGGAGGCCTAGGCTTTTGCAAAAAGCTCCCGGGAGCTTGTATATCCATTTTCGGATCTGATCAAGAGACA
GGATGAGGATCGTTTCGCATGATTGAACAAGATGGATTGCACGCAGGTTCTCCGGCCGCTTGGGTGGAGA
GGCTATTCGGCTATGACTGGGCACAACAGACAATCGGCTGCTCTGATGCCGCCGTGTTCCGGCTGTCAGC
GCAGGGGCGCCCGGTTCTTTTTGTCAAGACCGACCTGTCCGGTGCCCTGAATGAACTGCAGGACGAGGCA
GCGCGGCTATCGTGGCTGGCCACGACGGGCGTTCCTTGCGCAGCTGTGCTCGACGTTGTCACTGAAGCGG
GAAGGGACTGGCTGCTATTGGGCGAAGTGCCGGGGCAGGATCTCCTGTCATCTCACCTTGCTCCTGCCGA
GAAAGTATCCATCATGGCTGATGCAATGCGGCGGCTGCATACGCTTGATCCGGCTACCTGCCCATTCGAC
CACCAAGCGAAACATCGCATCGAGCGAGCACGTACTCGGATGGAAGCCGGTCTTGTCGATCAGGATGATC
TGGACGAAGAGCATCAGGGGCTCGCGCCAGCCGAACTGTTCGCCAGGCTCAAGGCGCGCATGCCCGACGG
CGAGGATCTCGTCGTGACCCATGGCGATGCCTGCTTGCCGAATATCATGGTGGAAAATGGCCGCTTTTCT
GGATTCATCGACTGTGGCCGGCTGGGTGTGGCGGACCGCTATCAGGACATAGCGTTGGCTACCCGTGATA
TTGCTGAAGAGCTTGGCGGCGAATGGGCTGACCGCTTCCTCGTGCTTTACGGTATCGCCGCTCCCGATTC
GCAGCGCATCGCCTTCTATCGCCTTCTTGACGAGTTCTTCTGAGCGGGACTCTGGGGTTCGAAATGACCG
ACCAAGCGACGCCCAACCTGCCATCACGAGATTTCGATTCCACCGCCGCCTTCTATGAAAGGTTGGGCTT
CGGAATCGTTTTCCGGGACGCCGGCTGGATGATCCTCCAGCGCGGGGATCTCATGCTGGAGTTCTTCGCC
CACCCCAACTTGTTTATTGCAGCTTATAATGGTTACAAATAAAGCAATAGCATCACAAATTTCACAAATA
AAGCATTTTTTTCACTGCATTCTAGTTGTGGTTTGTCCAAACTCATCAATGTATCTTATCATGTCTGTAT
ACCGTCGACCTCTAGCTAGAGCTTGGCGTAATCATGGTCATAGCTGTTTCCTGTGTGAAATTGTTATCCG
CTCACAATTCCACACAACATACGAGCCGGAAGCATAAAGTGTAAAGCCTGGGGTGCCTAATGAGTGAGCT
AACTCACATTAATTGCGTTGCGCTCACTGCCCGCTTTCCAGTCGGGAAACCTGTCGTGCCAGCTGCATTA
ATGAATCGGCCAACGCGCGGGGAGAGGCGGTTTGCGTATTGGGCGCTCTTCCGCTTCCTCGCTCACTGAC
TCGCTGCGCTCGGTCGTTCGGCTGCGGCGAGCGGTATCAGCTCACTCAAAGGCGGTAATACGGTTATCCA
CAGAATCAGGGGATAACGCAGGAAAGAACATGTGAGCAAAAGGCCAGCAAAAGGCCAGGAACCGTAAAAA
GGCCGCGTTGCTGGCGTTTTTCCATAGGCTCCGCCCCCCTGACGAGCATCACAAAAATCGACGCTCAAGT
CAGAGGTGGCGAAACCCGACAGGACTATAAAGATACCAGGCGTTTCCCCCTGGAAGCTCCCTCGTGCGCT
CTCCTGTTCCGACCCTGCCGCTTACCGGATACCTGTCCGCCTTTCTCCCTTCGGGAAGCGTGGCGCTTTC
TCATAGCTCACGCTGTAGGTATCTCAGTTCGGTGTAGGTCGTTCGCTCCAAGCTGGGCTGTGTGCACGAA
CCCCCCGTTCAGCCCGACCGCTGCGCCTTATCCGGTAACTATCGTCTTGAGTCCAACCCGGTAAGACACG
ACTTATCGCCACTGGCAGCAGCCACTGGTAACAGGATTAGCAGAGCGAGGTATGTAGGCGGTGCTACAGA
GTTCTTGAAGTGGTGGCCTAACTACGGCTACACTAGAAGAACAGTATTTGGTATCTGCGCTCTGCTGAAG
CCAGTTACCTTCGGAAAAAGAGTTGGTAGCTCTTGATCCGGCAAACAAACCACCGCTGGTAGCGGTGGTT
TTTTTGTTTGCAAGCAGCAGATTACGCGCAGAAAAAAAGGATCTCAAGAAGATCCTTTGATCTTTTCTAC
GGGGTCTGACGCTCAGTGGAACGAAAACTCACGTTAAGGGATTTTGGTCATGAGATTATCAAAAAGGATC
TTCACCTAGATCCTTTTAAATTAAAAATGAAGTTTTAAATCAATCTAAAGTATATATGAGTAAACTTGGT
CTGACAGTTACCAATGCTTAATCAGTGAGGCACCTATCTCAGCGATCTGTCTATTTCGTTCATCCATAGT
TGCCTGACTCCCCGTCGTGTAGATAACTACGATACGGGAGGGCTTACCATCTGGCCCCAGTGCTGCAATG
ATACCGCGAGACCCACGCTCACCGGCTCCAGATTTATCAGCAATAAACCAGCCAGCCGGAAGGGCCGAGC
GCAGAAGTGGTCCTGCAACTTTATCCGCCTCCATCCAGTCTATTAATTGTTGCCGGGAAGCTAGAGTAAG
TAGTTCGCCAGTTAATAGTTTGCGCAACGTTGTTGCCATTGCTACAGGCATCGTGGTGTCACGCTCGTCG
TTTGGTATGGCTTCATTCAGCTCCGGTTCCCAACGATCAAGGCGAGTTACATGATCCCCCATGTTGTGCA
AAAAAGCGGTTAGCTCCTTCGGTCCTCCGATCGTTGTCAGAAGTAAGTTGGCCGCAGTGTTATCACTCAT
GGTTATGGCAGCACTGCATAATTCTCTTACTGTCATGCCATCCGTAAGATGCTTTTCTGTGACTGGTGAG
TACTCAACCAAGTCATTCTGAGAATAGTGTATGCGGCGACCGAGTTGCTCTTGCCCGGCGTCAATACGGG
ATAATACCGCGCCACATAGCAGAACTTTAAAAGTGCTCATCATTGGAAAACGTTCTTCGGGGCGAAAACT
CTCAAGGATCTTACCGCTGTTGAGATCCAGTTCGATGTAACCCACTCGTGCACCCAACTGATCTTCAGCA
TCTTTTACTTTCACCAGCGTTTCTGGGTGAGCAAAAACAGGAAGGCAAAATGCCGCAAAAAAGGGAATAA
GGGCGACACGGAAATGTTGAATACTCATACTCTTCCTTTTTCAATATTATTGAAGCATTTATCAGGGTTA
TTGTCTCATGAGCGGATACATATTTGAATGTATTTAGAAAAATAAACAAATAGGGGTTCCGCGCACATTT
CCCCGAAAAGTGCCACCTGACGTC
