>Addgene plasmid #203242 | B*15:02:01 | depositor partial sequence | sequence record 394177 | HLA:HLA00165 B*15:02:01 1089 bp (K14)
ATGCGGGTCACGGCGCCCCGAACCGTCCTCCTGCTGCTCTCGGGAGCCCTGGCCCTGACCGAGACCTGGG
CCGGCTCCCACTCCATGAGGTATTTCTACACCGCCATGTCCCGGCCCGGCCGCGGGGAGCCCCGCTTCAT
CGCAGTGGGCTACGTGGACGACACCCAGTTCGTGAGGTTCGACAGCGACGCCGCGAGTCCGAGGATGGCG
CCCCGGGCGCCATGGATAGAGCAGGAGGGGCCGGAGTATTGGGACCGGAACACACAGATCTCCAAGACCA
ACACACAGACTTACCGAGAGAGCCTGCGGAACCTGCGCGGCTACTACAACCAGAGCGAGGCCGGGTCTCA
CATCATCCAGAGGATGTATGGCTGCGACGTGGGGCCGGACGGGCGCCTCCTCCGCGGGTATGACCAGTCC
GCCTACGACGGCAAGGATTACATCGCCCTGAACGAGGACCTGAGCTCCTGGACCGCGGCGGACACGGCGG
CTCAGATCACCCAGCGCAAGTGGGAGGCGGCCCGTGAGGCGGAGCAGCTGAGAGCCTACCTGGAGGGCCT
GTGCGTGGAGTGGCTCCGCAGATACCTGGAGAACGGGAAGGAGACGCTGCAGCGCGCGGACCCCCCAAAG
ACACATGTGACCCACCACCCCATCTCTGACCATGAGGCCACCCTGAGGTGCTGGGCCCTGGGCTTCTACC
CTGCGGAGATCACACTGACCTGGCAGCGGGATGGCGAGGACCAAACTCAGGACACCGAGCTTGTGGAGAC
CAGACCAGCAGGAGATAGAACCTTCCAGAAGTGGGCAGCTGTGGTGGTGCCTTCTGGAGAAGAGCAGAGA
TACACATGCCATGTACAGCATGAGGGGCTGCCGAAGCCCCTCACCCTGAGATGGGAGCCATCTTCCCAGT
CCACCATCCCCATCGTGGGCATTGTTGCTGGCCTGGCTGTCCTAGCAGTTGTGGTCATCGGAGCTGTGGT
CGCTACTGTGATGTGTAGGAGGAAGAGCTCAGGTGGAAAAGGAGGGAGCTACTCTCAGGCTGCGTCCAGC
GACAGTGCCCAGGGCTCTGATGTGTCTCTCACAGCTTGA
